Addgene plasmid #225800: pGLU_85
Purpose: This is the promoter region taken from upstream of Himar transposase in pMarC9-Kan. It can be considered the "default" promoter to use.
Depositing lab: Nili Ostrov. Depositing organization: Cultivarium, Convergent Research. Publication: A scalable transposon mutagenesis system for non-model bacteria. Gilbert C, Leung J, Crits-Christoph A, Kang SC, Esmurria A, Fenn K, Brumwell SL, Martin-Moldes Z, Mendler K, Barnum TP, Nguyen M-A, Lee HH, Ostrov N. bioRxiv 2025.12.22.696024 10.64898/2025.12.22.696024.
Backbone
  Vector backbone: N/A
  Vector type: Synthetic Biology
Growth in bacteria
  Bacterial resistance: Chloramphenicol, 25 μg/mL
  Growth temperature: 37°C
  Growth strain: DH5alpha
  Copy number: High Copy
Gene/Insert
  Gene/Insert name: PmarC9_[Himar]
  Species: E. coli
  Mutation: N/A
  Cloning method: Other
Terms and licenses: Academic/Nonprofit Terms; Industry Terms: Not Available to Industry
How to cite: pGLU_85 was a gift from Nili Ostrov (Addgene plasmid # 225800 ; http://n2t.net/addgene:225800 ; RRID:Addgene_225800)
