[The description below was written by a language model from this plasmid's Addgene catalogue record and pLannotate feature annotations shown in this document.]
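Description:
pGLU_85 is a small (about 2.3 kb) synthetic biology part plasmid that stores a single promoter element, PmarC9_[Himar]. According to the record, this is the promoter region taken from immediately upstream of the Himar transposase gene in pMarC9-Kan, and it is described as the "default" promoter choice within its collection. The insert species is listed as E. coli. No named backbone is given, and the cloning method is recorded only as "Other".

The annotated features are almost entirely vector housekeeping. A high-copy ColE1/pMB1/pUC-type origin supports replication in E. coli, and selection is by chloramphenicol through a cat (chloramphenicol acetyltransferase) gene driven by its own cat promoter and followed by the phage lambda t0 terminator. Short fragments of a lac operator and of lacZα were also detected. These may be remnants of a lacZα cloning or screening cassette, but the record does not explain them. The promoter insert itself was not recognised by the automated annotation, so its exact position and boundaries are not stated; it presumably lies in one of the unannotated stretches of the plasmid. There is no transposase, transposon, reporter gene or conjugation function annotated, so this plasmid holds a regulatory part rather than a functional mutagenesis vector.

The associated work concerns a scalable transposon mutagenesis system for non-model bacteria. In that context, pGLU_85 most plausibly serves as a source of a promoter for driving Himar mariner transposase expression when assembling transposon delivery vectors, and as a baseline when other promoters are considered for a given host. The assembly scheme is not described in the record.
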