Features (pLannotate 1.2.2; 6 found; start..end, strand, type, name):
    387..402     -  protein_bind   lac operator (fragment): The lac repressor binds to the lac operator to inhibit transcription in E. coli. This inhibition can be relieved by adding lactose or isopropyl-β-D-thiogalactopyranoside (IPTG). lac repressor encoded by lacI
    553..1141    -  rep_origin     ori: high-copy-number ColE1/pMB1/pBR322/pUC origin of replication
   1274..1368    -  terminator     lambda t0 terminator: transcription terminator from phage lambda
   1392..2048    -  CDS            cat: CAT_ECOLX - Experimental evidence at protein level: Swiss-Prot protein existence level 1. This enzyme is an effector of chloramphenicol resistance in bacteria. From Escherichia coli. This protein is used as a marker in many commonly used cloning vectors, such as pACYC184.
   2049..2151    -  promoter       cat promoter: promoter of the E. coli cat gene encoding chloramphenicol acetyltransferase
   2226..2269    -  CDS            lacZα (fragment): LacZα fragment of β-galactosidase; lacZ fragment
>Addgene plasmid #225800 | pGLU_85 | addgene full sequence | sequence record 446917 | Addgene NGS Result
GTATCGCAGGTCTCACCATATGTTTCACAATAACAAAAGTTGCTTCACAAAAGACGCTCTATCTCACAAA
CTAATTGACTTACAGACGTCAAATTTTGACACGAATCATTTGAAGGTTGGTACTATATAAAAATAATATG
CATTTAATACTAGCGACGCCATCTATGTGTCATCCATCACACTGGCGGCCGCTAACAGGTTGGATGATAA
GTCCCCGGTCTAGGGTCACGCGTAGGACGCGTCGAGTAGGGTGCGAGGCAGGGCTAAAATAGCGTATGAG
ACCGTCAGGCACGATCGAGCATGCTAGAAGGCTAGGTGGAGGCTCAGTGATGATAAGTCTGCGATGGTGG
ATGCATGTGTCATGGTCATAGCTGTTTCCTGTGTGAAATTGTTATCCGCTCAGAGGGCACAATCCTATTC
CGCGCTATCCGACAATCTCCAAGACATTAGGTGGAGTTCAGTTCGGCGTATGGCATATGTCGCTGGAAAG
AACATGTGAGCAAAAGGCCAGCAAAAGGCCAGGAACCGTAAAAAGGCCGCGTTGCTGGCGTTTTTCCATA
GGCTCCGCCCCCCTGACGAGCATCACAAAAATCGACGCTCAAGTCAGAGGTGGCGAAACCCGACAGGACT
ATAAAGATACCAGGCGTTTCCCCCTGGAAGCTCCCTCGTGCGCTCTCCTGTTCCGACCCTGCCGCTTACC
GGATACCTGTCCGCCTTTCTCCCTTCGGGAAGCGTGGCGCTTTCTCATAGCTCACGCTGTAGGTATCTCA
GTTCGGTGTAGGTCGTTCGCTCCAAGCTGGGCTGTGTGCACGAACCCCCCGTTCAGCCCGACCGCTGCGC
CTTATCCGGTAACTATCGTCTTGAGTCCAACCCGGTAAGACACGACTTATCGCCACTGGCAGCAGCCACT
GGTAACAGGATTAGCAGAGCGAGGTATGTAGGCGGTGCTACAGAGTTCTTGAAGTGGTGGCCTAACTACG
GCTACACTAGAAGAACAGTATTTGGTATCTGCGCTCTGCTGAAGCCAGTTACCTTCGGAAAAAGAGTTGG
TAGCTCTTGATCCGGCAAACAAACCACCGCTGGTAGCGGTGGTTTTTTTGTTTGCAAGCAGCAGATTACG
CGCAGAAAAAAAGGATCTCAAGAAGATCCTTTGATCTTTTCTACGGGGTCTGACGCTCTATTCAACAAAG
CCGCCGTCCCGTCAAGTCAGCGTAAATGGGTAGGGGGCTTCAAATCGTCCCCCCATACGATATAAGTTGT
TACTAGTGCTTGGATTCTCACCAATAAAAAACGCCCGGCGGCAACCGAGCGTTCTGAACAAATCCAGATG
GAGTTCTGAGGTCATTACTGGATCTATCAACAGGAGTCCAAGCGAGCTCGATATCAAATTACGCCCCGCC
CTGCCACTCATCGCAGTACTGTTGTAATTCATTAAGCATTCTGCCGACATGGAAGCCATCACAAACGGCA
TGATGAACCTGAATCGCCAGCGGCATCAGCACCTTGTCGCCTTGCGTATAATATTTGCCCATGGTGAAAA
CGGGGGCGAAGAAGTTGTCCATATTGGCCACGTTTAAATCAAAACTGGTGAAACTCACCCAGGGATTGGC
TGAGACGAAAAACATATTCTCAATAAACCCTTTAGGGAAATAGGCCAGGTTTTCACCGTAACACGCCACA
TCTTGCGAATATATGTGTAGAAACTGCCGGAAATCGTCGTGGTATTCACTCCAGAGCGATGAAAACGTTT
CAGTTTGCTCATGGAAAACGGTGTAACAAGGGTGAACACTATCCCATATCACCAGCTCACCGTCTTTCAT
TGCCATACGAAATTCCGGATGAGCATTCATCAGGCGGGCAAGAATGTGAATAAAGGCCGGATAAAACTTG
TGCTTATTTTTCTTTACGGTCTTTAAAAAGGCCGTAATATCCAGCTGAACGGTCTGGTTATAGGTACATT
GAGCAACTGACTGAAATGCCTCAAAATGTTCTTTACGATGCCATTGGGATATATCAACGGTGGTATATCC
AGTGATTTTTTTCTCCATTTTAGCTTCCTTAGCTCCTGAAAATCTCGATAACTCAAAAAATACGCCCGGT
AGTGATCTTATTTCATTATGGTGAAAGTTGGAACCTCTTACGTGCCGATCAACGTCTCATTGATACCTGA
AACAAAACCCATCGTACGGCCAAGGAAGTCTCCAATAACTGTGATCCACCACAAGCGCCAGGGTTTTCCC
AGTCACGACGTTGTAAAACGACGGCCAGTCATGCATAATCCGCACGCATCTGGAATAAGGAAGTGCCATT
CCGCCTGACCT
